>Addgene plasmid #119922 | pYM70 | addgene full sequence | sequence record 239573 | Addgene NGS Result
TCGCGCGTTTCGGTGATGACGGTGAAAACCTCTGACACATGCAGCTCCCGGAGACGGTCACAGCTTGTCT
GTAAGCGGATGCCGGGAGCAGACAAGCCCGTCAGGGCGCGTCAGCGGGTGTTGGCGGGTGTCGGGGCTGG
CTTAACTATGCGGCATCAGAGCAGATTGTACTGAGAGTGCACCATATGGATCATACCAAAAAAAAATCCG
GGGTAGCGATGAGGTAGTGCAAGTTATACCAGAGAGCCTCAATTTGAACGTGGTACTGCACACAAACCGT
AGCCCTAACCCTAATTAAATGCACGTGACCCACACAATTTTCAACCACCAACAACACACCAAAAATGTAT
GTACACTCGGAGTGGAAAATATTTCCCCAGGCATAATTGTGGTTGCCAATTATAGTGGAGTGTTTGTTAT
TAGTATAGGAGTACTCCTTTTATGTGGAAAAATCGAAAAACATAAAACAGTGCAGCTATACACTAACAAA
TGGTATACCCATGGTCAGACAACACCAAACAACACACCCGTAATGGTTGGTTTGGCTAAATAGAGCATCT
CATTTTGTGTATTATTTTATGTTTTGGATATTTTTAGTTTGAAATTTATATAAAAATATTTTACTTCAAT
TTTCTTGCCAAATTTTGTACAAAAAGTAAAAAATAGAACTTCCAATTTTTGTTAGACAAACTTCAATCTA
ACAACCGGGATAGTGTTTTGGGGGCTGTGTAACACCACTGGTGTAATAAAAGTGCCAATATTTGGAAATT
AATTTTTTGGTGGTGGACGTTTCTTCCTAAAACACCTAGATGTGCTAGTATAATTGCACAACCAGCACGC
ACACTGCGTCTGGCCGGCCCTGGACTACATTTTGTCTCTAACATTCGTAGCTGCAGCACTGCTACAACCC
AGTCAACTGGCCACCCGGACATACATATTCCCGTTTTGTGCCACAGCCACCCAACTTTCCGGCTCAAAAA
ATGGCTCCACACAATTTGGGCACCCCGATTACCCCTCCCCTGCAGCGACAGCACATACACTTTGGTGGTT
GTGGGGCTAGAGCCCTAAAAGTGAATTTGGTCACGTGAGAGACAGCAGATAAGGTTCGCATTTTTTTATT
TTTTCGGTTGCGGCCATATCTAGCAGAAAGCACCGTTCCCCGTTCGATCAACCGTAGTTAAGCTGCTAAG
AGCAATACCGAGTAGTGTAGTGGGAGACCATACGCGAAACTATTGTGCTGCAATCTATTTTTTTTAGTAA
GGTATATTTTTTTTTTGCATGAACCAAGGGTAATCGACCCTGCTCTATCCAGTGATGGTGATAAAGTTGG
GTGGTGTCTAACAAAAAGGGGGAGAACCAGAGGGTGTATAAATAAGGAGAAGCTGGGATCCATATGCGGT
GTGAAATACCGCACAGATGCGTAAGGAGAAAATACCGCATCAGGCGCCATTCGCCATTCAGGCTGCGCAA
CTGTTGGGAAGGGCGATCGGTGCGGGCCTCTTCGCTATTACGCCAGCTGGCGAAAGGGGGATGTGCTGCA
AGGCGATTAAGTTGGGTAACGCCAGGGTTTTCCCAGTCACGACGTTGTAAAACGACGGCCAGTGCCAAGC
TTGCATGCCTGCAGGTCGACTTGGAAATCAATAACGTGTGTTGGAGACAGAACCAAGGGGATTGGATGGG
TGTTGTTAGTGGGAAAGGTTTCCAAGCAGTTCTGATATGATTTAGAGTTTGTATGTACAATATAGCACCA
TCAACATATGTGTAAGATTAACTAACTGGTAAGAATATATATATATATATATACATAAACAAAGAAGCAC
ATAACTCCTCTTCTTTTTTTTATTTACAGAGCTGGGACTCTTCGCTCCTTACTACATGTTGTATGATTAT
TCTCTTATTTATATATATTTTAAAAAAATAATATAATCACAACTATTTAAACAAAGGTATTTAATTAGTT
TACCCGGGGATCCACTAGTCCGCGGTTAATTAAGGTATAACTCTTTCTTATAAAAATCGGTTTGTATGTG
TGTATATGTGGGAGAAAAAAAAATTACAAAGAAATCAAAAAGGATCTGGGAAACTTTCAAACTCTATTTT
ATATCAAAGTTTAATTTTATATGATTGTAATAACAAGTGGGCAAATTCTTTCAAAACTATTGAATGAAGA
AAGAAAACCAATGAGCTAAAACATTCTTTCCAAAAAAAACGAAAAACGAAAACTAAACACCAACCCCGGA
AACCGAACTATCATGAATCGTGTCAGATGTCTAAACATTGTGTGAAGATGAGAGAGGAATGAATTCTCCA
GACACAAACAAACACCAAAAATTTTAATAATCCTTGTTCAGTTTTTCTTTGCCCGACAAAAAAAATAAAC
CTAAAAAAAATTTTCATTTCGGAAAAATCATAAATCGCTTTTCACCTTCAAATAAACATAAATTGTAACG
TTACATTTAACTTTCTCATAATTAATTATGATTTTGGTGTCGGGAAAATACAATCATCTTTGTCCATATA
TTTTTTGGAAGGTTTTGTAAACTGCTTAAAATTTTTTCCCCCCCACTTTCCCCGATGGAATGAAAAAATA
AATTAATCCGAAGCTTCCCCAAAATTTCTTTCGGACACTGGCCACAAAACAAGCTTTTTTTCTTGGCAAT
ATTTATGCTCACACATAGCACAAAACCAGTTTGACAAAAAAAAAAGAACTAAAACAATGGAGAAAAAAGT
GTTCCCACTTGTATTCTGTTCGTGGCAAAGTATTCCTCTATGTTCGCTTCTAATTCCCATAATTACTTTA
TGTGTTTGTGTGCTGGTCATCCAATTCCAGTTTCATTATTTTCAAAATGAAATGTATCGACCGGTTTGCA
TTGTTATTTGGTTAGTTGACTAATACCTCACATTACCAATTTTTGAAACTCAATTTCTGTCTGGTTTTTC
AAGCATCATTTCTTATATTTAGAGCTAAGCCTAAAAATATCTTCTGATCATCCATCCGAACGTTTTTGTG
CATAGTCTGGAGTAAACAAACAATCTAGAGGATCCCCGGGTACCGAGCTCGAATTCGTAATCATGTCATA
GCTGTTTCCTGTGTGAAATTGTTATCCGCTCACAATTCCACACAACATACGAGCCGGAAGCATAAAGTGT
AAAGCCTGGGGTGCCTAATGAGTGAGCTAACTCACATTAATTGCGTTGCGCTCACTGCCCGCTTTCCAGT
CGGGAAACCTGTCGTGCCAGCTGCATTAATGAATCGGCCAACGCGCGGGGAGAGGCGGTTTGCGTATTGG
GCGCTCTTCCGCTTCCTCGCTCACTGACTCGCTGCGCTCGGTCGTTCGGCTGCGGCGAGCGGTATCAGCT
CACTCAAAGGCGGTAATACGGTTATCCACAGAATCAGGGGATAACGCAGGAAAGAACATGTGAGCAAAAG
GCCAGCAAAAGGCCAGGAACCGTAAAAAGGCCGCGTTGCTGGCGTTTTTCCATAGGCTCCGCCCCCCTGA
CGAGCATCACAAAAATCGACGCTCAAGTCAGAGGTGGCGAAACCCGACAGGACTATAAAGATACCAGGCG
TTTCCCCCTGGAAGCTCCCTCGTGCGCTCTCCTGTTCCGACCCTGCCGCTTACCGGATACCTGTCCGCCT
TTCTCCCTTCGGGAAGCGTGGCGCTTTCTCATAGCTCACGCTGTAGGTATCTCAGTTCGGTGTAGGTCGT
TCGCTCCAAGCTGGGCTGTGTGCACGAACCCCCCGTTCAGCCCGACCGCTGCGCCTTATCCGGTAACTAT
CGTCTTGAGTCCAACCCGGTAAGACACGACTTATCGCCACTGGCAGCAGCCACTGGTAACAGGATTAGCA
GAGCGAGGTATGTAGGCGGTGCTACAGAGTTCTTGAAGTGGTGGCCTAACTACGGCTACACTAGAAGAAC
AGTATTTGGTATCTGCGCTCTGCTGAAGCCAGTTACCTTCGGAAAAAGAGTTGGTAGCTCTTGATCCGGC
AAACAAACCACCGCTGGTAGCGGTGGTTTTTTTGTTTGCAAGCAGCAGATTACGCGCAGAAAAAAAGGAT
CTCAAGAAGATCCTTTGATCTTTTCTACGGGGTCTGACGCTCAGTGGAACGAAAACTCACGTTAAGGGAT
TTTGGTCATGAGATTATCAAAAAGGATCTTCACCTAGATCCTTTTAAATTAAAAATGAAGTTTTAAATCA
ATCTAAAGTATATATGAGTAAACTTGGTCTGACAGTTACCAATGCTTAATCAGTGAGGCACCTATCTCAG
CGATCTGTCTATTTCGTTCATCCATAGTTGCCTGACTCCCCGTCGTGTAGATAACTACGATACGGGAGGG
CTTACCATCTGGCCCCAGTGCTGCAATGATACCGCGAGACCCACGCTCACCGGCTCCAGATTTATCAGCA
ATAAACCAGCCAGCCGGAAGGGCCGAGCGCAGAAGTGGTCCTGCAACTTTATCCGCCTCCATCCAGTCTA
TTAATTGTTGCCGGGAAGCTAGAGTAAGTAGTTCGCCAGTTAATAGTTTGCGCAACGTTGTTGCCATTGC
TACAGGCATCGTGGTGTCACGCTCGTCGTTTGGTATGGCTTCATTCAGCTCCGGTTCCCAACGATCAAGG
CGAGTTACATGATCCCCCATGTTGTGCAAAAAAGCGGTTAGCTCCTTCGGTCCTCCGATCGTTGTCAGAA
GTAAGTTGGCCGCAGTGTTATCACTCATGGTTATGGCAGCACTGCATAATTCTCTTACTGTCATGCCATC
CGTAAGATGCTTTTCTGTGACTGGTGAGTACTCAACCAAGTCATTCTGAGAATAGTGTATGCGGCGACCG
AGTTGCTCTTGCCCGGCGTCAATACGGGATAATACCGCGCCACATAGCAGAACTTTAAAAGTGCTCATCA
TTGGAAAACGTTCTTCGGGGCGAAAACTCTCAAGGATCTTACCGCTGTTGAGATCCAGTTCGATGTAACC
CACTCGTGCACCCAACTGATCTTCAGCATCTTTTACTTTCACCAGCGTTTCTGGGTGAGCAAAAACAGGA
AGGCAAAATGCCGCAAAAAAGGGAATAAGGGCGACACGGAAATGTTGAATACTCATACTCTTCCTTTTTC
AATATTATTGAAGCATTTATCAGGGTTATTGTCTCATGAGCGGATACATATTTGAATGTATTTAGAAAAA
TAAACAAATAGGGGTTCCGCGCACATTTCCCCGAAAAGTGCCACCTGACGTCGTATAGTGCTTGCTGTTC
GATATTGCTAGAGGCAAAGAAAAAGGATTACCTCACGCCTAAAATGGAATTTGAAAATTGAGGAGATGAG
TTGAGCTTTTGTCTTTTACACTTTCCCTATTCAATTGTGCCGCAAAAACTTCAATATCTAACACAGTGTG
AAATATTTGTTATGTATACCGAAAGCCAAATACCATTTAAACTGGTATTTCAAGATTTCATAAATCAAGT
TTCTGGTTAAATTAATTGCTGTTAAACAGAACAAGAGCTTCACATTGATGTTGGAATAACTACTATAGAA
TTATAAAATACACAAAACCAGGTCGTGTACGCAATAACTTTTCAATGTATGAAAAAATTTTTTTTTTTTT
TTTGCTTCTTCTCTTCGCTTCTTTTTTCTAGTTATCAATTTGGCAATGAATTGATTTGATTGCCCTTTGT
TTAGTTTACTATGAAAAAAAATTTTTTTTTTGTCTCTGTCAGATTTTCTCTCATTTTTTTTTTTGCCTCA
TAATGAACAACTCAAAAAAGAATATAAATTTCTCATCAAAGACCTTTCCAATTGAAAATTTTTTCTTTCC
TTCTTTTCCTTTTTTTTTTTCTTTCTTTCTTCTTTTCTAAGTATACATTTTATATAATCAATCCTCGAGA
TGAAAAAACCAGAATTGACTGCTACTTCTGTTGAAAAATTTTTGATTGAAAAATTTGATTCTGTTTCTGA
TTTGATGCAATTGTCTGAAGGTGAAGAATCAAGAGCTTTTTCTTTTGATGTTGGTGGTAGAGGTTATGTT
TTGAGAGTTAATTCTTGTGCTGATGGTTTTTATAAAGATAGATATGTTTATAGACATTTTGCTTCTGCTG
CTTTGCCAATTCCAGAAGTTTTGGATATTGGTGAATTTTCTGAATCTTTGACTTATTGTATTTCAAGAAG
AGCTCAAGGTGTTACTTTGCAAGATTTGCCAGAAACTGAATTGCCAGCTGTTTTGCAACCAGTTGCTGAA
GCTATGGATGCTATTGCTGCTGCTGATTTGTCTCAAACTTCTGGTTTTGGTCCATTTGGTCCACAAGGTA
TTGGTCAATATACTACTTGGAGAGATTTTATTTGTGCTATTGCTGATCCACATGTTTATCATTGGCAAAC
TGTTATGGATGATACTGTTTCTGCTTCTGTTGCTCAAGCATTGGATGAATTGATGTTGTGGGCTGAAGAT
TGTCCAGAAGTTAGACATTTGGTTCATGCTGATTTTGGTTCTAATAATGTTTTGACTGATAATGGTAGAA
TTACTGCTGTTATTGATTGGTCTGAAGCTATGTTTGGTGATTCTCAATATGAAGTTGCTAATATTTTTTT
TTGGAGACCATGGTTGGCATGTATGGAACAACAAACTAGATATTTTGAAAGAAGACATCCAGAATTGGCT
GGTTCTCCAAGATTGAGAGCTTATATGTTGAGAATTGGTTTGGATCAATTGTATCAATCTTTGGTTGATG
GTAATTTTGATGATGCTGCTTGGGCTCAAGGTAGATGTGATGCTATTGTTAGATCAGGTGCTGGTACTGT
TGGTAGAACTCAAATTGCTAGAAGATCAGCTGCTGTTTGGACTGATGGTTGTGTTGAAGTTTTGGCTGAT
TCTGGTAATAGAAGACCATCTACTAGACCAAGAGCTAAAGAATAAGGATCCGAGTGAAATTCTGGAAATC
TGGAAATCTGGTTTTGTATTCTTGTTATTCTTCTTTTTGTTATTACATATATAACTTGTTACTTTTTTAA
AAAAATCTTTGTTTATTTTATAAATATATAAAACTAAATTTAAGAAAAAGAGAAAAATGTTTTATTTGAG
AGATTGAAATTTTACTTGAATTTAGCTTAGCTTTTATAAAGTATTATTATGTAAAAAAACAAAACAAATA
TACATTAAAAAGTTAAGACTATAAAATAGCCACCCAAGGCATTTCTATATCTTGTTGTTGTTGTTTTCAT
CTTCTGTATCAGAGGAACTTATTTTATTATTTTCGTCACGGGTATTTTCTCTTGTTTGATGATTCATCCC
ATTCATTCCATCATAAAATGACGTCTAAGAAACCATTATTATCATGACATTAACCTATAAAAATAGGCGT
ATCACGAGGCCCTTTCGTC
Features (pLannotate 1.2.2; 16 found; start..end, strand, type, name):
    137..188     +  misc_feature   bom (fragment): basis of mobility region from pBR322
   1125..1245    +  ncRNA          5S rRNA: Accession: RF00001 - 5S ribosomal RNA
   1390..1444    +  misc_feature   bom (fragment): basis of mobility region from pBR322
   1450..1604    -  CDS            lacZα (fragment): LacZα fragment of β-galactosidase; lacZ fragment
   1607..1631    -  misc_feature   MCS (fragment): pUC18/19 multiple cloning site
   1784..1800    +  promoter       LEU2 promoter (fragment): S. cerevisiae LEU2
   3034..3066    -  misc_feature   MCS (fragment): pUC18/19 multiple cloning site
   3099..3115    -  protein_bind   lac operator: The lac repressor binds to the lac operator to inhibit transcription in E. coli. This inhibition can be relieved by adding lactose or isopropyl-β-D-thiogalactopyranoside (IPTG). lac repressor encoded by lacI
   3123..3153    -  promoter       lac promoter: promoter for the E. coli lac operon
   3168..3189    -  protein_bind   CAP binding site: CAP binding activates transcription in the presence of cAMP. E. coli catabolite activator protein
   3202..3294    -  CDS            lacI (fragment): lac repressor; lacI; The lac repressor binds to the lac operator to inhibit transcription in E. coli. This inhibition can be relieved by adding lactose or isopropyl-β-D-thiogalactopyranoside (IPTG).
   3477..4065    -  rep_origin     ori: high-copy-number ColE1/pMB1/pBR322/pUC origin of replication
   4236..5096    -  CDS            AmpR: β-lactamase; bla; confers resistance to ampicillin, carbenicillin, and related antibiotics
   5097..5201    -  promoter       AmpR promoter: bla
   5880..6902    +  CDS            hph: KHYB_ECOLX - Experimental evidence at protein level: Swiss-Prot protein existence level 1. The aminoglycoside phosphotransferases achieve inactivation of their antibiotic substrates by phosphorylation. Only phosphorylates hygromycin and closely related compounds such as demethyl analogs and destomycin. From Escherichia coli.
   7369..35      +  CDS            rop (fragment) (across the origin): Rop protein, which maintains plasmids at low copy number; rop
