[The description below was written by a language model from this plasmid's Addgene catalogue record and pLannotate feature annotations shown in this document.]
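Description:
pYM70 is a pUC18-based shuttle-type plasmid built for genetic manipulation of the fungal pathogen Candida albicans using hygromycin B selection. In E. coli it is maintained at high copy through the ColE1/pUC origin and selected with ampicillin via the β-lactamase gene and its native promoter. Remnants of the pUC18 architecture are visible in the annotated sequence, including the lac promoter, operator and CAP site, split fragments of the multiple cloning site and a lacZα fragment, indicating that fungal DNA has been inserted into the polylinker region.

The payload is CaHygB, a roughly 1 kb synthetic hygromycin B resistance gene, recorded as driven by the TEF2 promoter and cloned between AatII and BamHI sites that remain intact. The feature table identifies this open reading frame as hph, the hygromycin phosphotransferase originally from E. coli, which inactivates the drug by phosphorylation. The associated publication title describes it as a synthetic version made for transformation of C. albicans, providing a dominant drug marker that does not depend on auxotrophic host strains.

The annotation tool did not label the TEF2 promoter or any terminator, and much of the remaining non-pUC sequence is unannotated. It does flag a 5S rRNA element, short pBR322 bom and rop fragments and a very short LEU2 promoter match, but the record does not explain these, so their role, such as possible genomic targeting or replication in yeast, cannot be stated. The sequenced length is slightly larger than the catalogued total size.
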