Addgene plasmid #119922: pYM70
Purpose: CaHygB plasmids that facilitate genetic manipulations in the fungal pathogen
Depositing lab: Brian Wong. Depositing organization: Oregon Health & Science University. Publication: Transformation of Candida albicans with a synthetic hygromycin B resistance gene. Basso LR Jr, Bartiss A, Mao Y, Gast CE, Coelho PS, Snyder M, Wong B. Yeast. 2010 Dec;27(12):1039-48. doi: 10.1002/yea.1813. Epub 2010 Aug 24. PubMed 20737428.
Backbone
  Vector backbone: pUC18
  Backbone size w/o insert (bp): 6299
  Total vector size (bp): 7331
  Selectable markers: Hygromycin
Growth in bacteria
  Bacterial resistance: Ampicillin, 100 μg/mL
  Growth temperature: 37°C
  Growth strain: DH5alpha
  Copy number: High Copy
Gene/Insert
  Gene/Insert name: CaHygB (alt name: hygromycin B resistance gene)
  Species: Candida albicnas
  Insert size (bp): 1032
  Promoter: TEF2
  Tag / fusion protein: CaHygB (N terminal on insert)
  Cloning method: Restriction Enzyme; 5′ cloning site AatII (not destroyed); 3′ cloning site BamHI (not destroyed)
  Sequencing primers: 5′ CTCGAGATGAAAAAACCAGAATTGACTGC; 3′ GAGCTAAAGAATAAGGATCC
Resource information
  A portion of this plasmid was derived from a plasmid made by: Luiz Basso, Charlie Gast
Terms and licenses: Academic/Nonprofit Terms; Industry Terms: Not Available to Industry
How to cite: pYM70 was a gift from Brian Wong (Addgene plasmid # 119922 ; http://n2t.net/addgene:119922 ; RRID:Addgene_119922)
